Addgene plasmid #197771: pMC-9-SlEf1a-11
Purpose: Phytobrick (MoClo) Level 0 Part
Depositing lab: Daniel Voytas. Depositing organization: University of Minnesota. Publication: An extensible vector toolkit and parts library for advanced engineering of plant genomes. Chamness JC, Kumar J, Cruz AJ, Rhuby E, Holum MJ, Cody JP, Tibebu R, Gamo ME, Starker CG, Zhang F, Voytas DF. Plant Genome. 2023 Mar 9:e20312. doi: 10.1002/tpg2.20312. PubMed 36896468.
Backbone
  Vector backbone: pMC-9-ccdB-11
  Backbone manufacturer: Self-made
  Vector type: Plant Expression
Growth in bacteria
  Bacterial resistance: Spectinomycin, 50 μg/mL
  Growth temperature: 37°C
  Growth strain: DH5alpha
  Copy number: High Copy
Gene/Insert
  Gene/Insert name: SlEf1a terminator
  Species: Solanum lycopersicum
  Insert size (bp): 400
  Cloning method: Restriction Enzyme; 5′ cloning site Unknown (unknown if destroyed)
Terms and licenses: Academic/Nonprofit Terms; Industry Terms: Not Available to Industry
Depositor comments: Please visit https://doi.org/10.1101/2022.10.15.511792 for bioRxiv preprint.
How to cite: pMC-9-SlEf1a-11 was a gift from Daniel Voytas (Addgene plasmid # 197771 ; http://n2t.net/addgene:197771 ; RRID:Addgene_197771)
