[The description below was written by a language model from this plasmid's Addgene catalogue record and pLannotate feature annotations shown in this document.]
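Description:
pMC-9-SlEf1a-11 is a Level 0 Phytobrick (MoClo) part plasmid from a modular toolkit for plant genome engineering. It carries the terminator region of the tomato (Solanum lycopersicum) elongation factor 1-alpha gene, recorded as an insert of about 400 bp. It was built in the self-made pMC-9-ccdB-11 backbone. As the names suggest, the ccdB counter-selection cassette of the parent vector has been replaced by the terminator, with "9" and "11" presumably denoting the flanking assembly positions, although the record does not define these or the cloning sites used. The plasmid is catalogued as a plant expression vector. However, it holds only a single regulatory part and has no promoter, coding sequence or plant selection marker of its own, so it is a storage and donor plasmid rather than a functional expression construct.

The sequenced plasmid is small (2,653 nt). It is maintained in E. coli through a high-copy ColE1/pUC-type origin and selected with spectinomycin via a complete aadA gene, which lies downstream of an annotated AmpR (bla) promoter. The automated annotation also reports short fragments of an RSF origin, lacI, an integrase and a gentamicin resistance gene. These are too short to be functional and are probably remnants of the cassettes from which the backbone was assembled. The terminator itself is not annotated in the feature table and probably lies in the unannotated stretch between the lacI fragment and the AmpR promoter. In use, the part would be combined with promoter and coding-sequence modules in Golden Gate-style assemblies, providing transcription termination and polyadenylation signals for plant transcription units.
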