Features (pLannotate 1.2.2; 7 found; start..end, strand, type, name):
      1..23      +  rep_origin     RSF ori (fragment): Plasmids containing the RSF 1030 origin of replication can be propagated in E. coli cells that contain additional plasmids with compatible origins.
     25..74      +  CDS            lacI (fragment): lac repressor; lacI; The lac repressor binds to the lac operator to inhibit transcription in E. coli. This inhibition can be relieved by adding lactose or isopropyl-β-D-thiogalactopyranoside (IPTG).
    619..723     +  promoter       AmpR promoter: bla
    714..794     -  CDS            int (fragment): INT2_ECOLX - Protein inferred from homology: Swiss-Prot protein existence level 3. Putative integrase believed to be involved in the insertion of antibiotic resistance genes into plasmids and transposons. From Escherichia coli.
    882..938     +  CDS            GmR (fragment): gentamycin acetyltransferase; aacC1; confers resistance to gentamycin
    945..1733    +  CDS            aadA: S3AD_ECOLX - Experimental evidence at protein level: Swiss-Prot protein existence level 1. Mediates bacterial resistance to the antibiotics streptomycin and spectinomycin. From Escherichia coli.
   1907..2495    +  rep_origin     ori: high-copy-number ColE1/pMB1/pBR322/pUC origin of replication
>Addgene plasmid #197771 | pMC-9-SlEf1a-11 | addgene full sequence | sequence record 391111 | Addgene NGS Result
GTCAGTGAGCGAGGAAGCGGAAGAGCGCCCAATACGCAAACCGCCTCTCCCCGCGCGTTGGCCGATTCAT
TAATCACTCTGTGGTCTCAGCTTACTGTGCAGTGTGATGCTGGTGTTTCGAATGCTATTTATTTACATCG
AGTGTGCTATCTAGACTCTGTTTTATTTAATTCTGCTTTAGTTTGGTCTTTGAGTTGTGTATTAGGTTGT
AGTTCTCTGACTTGTATCTCAAGTATCCATTCTCAGAACTGGGTACTTGATAGGCGGTGGCGAGCATGAT
TTTGAGTCTGTTATCATTTGCTTTTGTTGAGGTGCCTTGGTTTGTTTTCCATGGTGGCTCAGGATTTTTG
TTGCTTTAATTTGAGATTTAAGTTTTCTACTCATTACGTTACATTTAAGTTAACATGTTACCTTTGCTAA
AGGGTGGTGATTTGGTTATTAATAGCTCAGTTGTATAATGGTGCATCAAATTCTGCCTGTAGGATTTGTT
GCACGCTTGAGACCACGAAGTGGCTCTTCAGTGGACGAAAGGGCCTCGTGATACGCCTATTTTTATAGGT
TAATGTCATGATAATAATGGTTTCTTAGACGTCAGGTGGCACTTTTCGGGGAAATGTGCGCGGAACCCCT
ATTTGTTTATTTTTCTAAATACATTCAAATATGTATCCGCTCATGAGACAATAACCCTGATAAATGCTTC
AATAATATTGAAAAAGGAAGAGTATGCGCTCACGCAACTGGTCCAGAACCTTGACCGAACGCAGCGGTGG
TAACGGCGCAGTGGCGGTTTTCATGGCTTGTTATGACTGTTTTTTTTTGGGGTACAGTCTATGCCTCGGG
CATCCAAGCAGCAAGCGCGTTACGCCGTGGGTCGATGTTTGATGTTATGGAGCAGCAACGATGTTACGCA
GCAGGGCAGTCGCCCTAAAACAAAGTTAAACATCATGAGGGAAGCGGTGATCGCCGAAGTATCGACTCAA
CTATCAGAGGTAGTTGGCGTCATCGAGCGCCATCTCGAACCGACGTTGCTGGCCGTACATTTGTACGGCT
CCGCAGTGGATGGCGGCCTGAAGCCACACAGCGATATTGATTTGCTGGTTACGGTGACCGTAAGGCTTGA
TGAAACAACGCGGCGAGCTTTGATCAACGACCTTTTGGAAACTTCGGCTTCCCCTGGAGAGAGCGAGATT
CTCCGCGCTGTAGAAGTCACCATTGTTGTGCACGACGACATCATTCCGTGGCGTTATCCAGCTAAGCGCG
AACTGCAATTTGGAGAATGGCAGCGCAATGACATTCTTGCAGGTATCTTCGAGCCAGCCACGATCGACAT
TGATCTGGCTATCTTGCTGACAAAAGCAAGAGAACATAGCGTTGCCTTGGTAGGTCCAGCGGCGGAGGAA
CTCTTTGATCCGGTTCCTGAACAGGATCTATTTGAGGCGCTAAATGAAACCTTAACGCTATGGAACTCGC
CGCCCGACTGGGCTGGCGATGAGCGAAATGTAGTGCTTACGTTGTCCCGCATTTGGTACAGCGCAGTAAC
CGGCAAAATCGCGCCGAAGGATGTCGCTGCCGACTGGGCAATGGAGCGCCTGCCGGCCCAGTATCAGCCC
GTCATACTTGAAGCTAGACAGGCTTATCTTGGACAAGAAGAAGATCGCTTGGCCTCGCGCGCAGATCAGT
TGGAAGAATTTGTCCATTACGTAAAAGGCGAGATCACCAAGGTAGTCGGCAAATAACTGTCAGACCAAGT
TTACTCATATATACTTTAGATTGATTTAAAACTTCATTTTTAATTTAAAAGGATCTAGGTGAAGATCCTT
TTTGATAATCTCATGACCAAAATCCCTTAACGTGAGTTTTCGTTCCACTGAGCGTCAGACCCCGTAGAAA
AGATCAAAGGATCTTCTTGAGATCCTTTTTTTCTGCGCGTAATCTGCTGCTTGCAAACAAAAAAACCACC
GCTACCAGCGGTGGTTTGTTTGCCGGATCAAGAGCTACCAACTCTTTTTCCGAAGGTAACTGGCTTCAGC
AGAGCGCAGATACCAAATACTGTTCTTCTAGTGTAGCCGTAGTTAGGCCACCACTTCAAGAACTCTGTAG
CACCGCCTACATACCTCGCTCTGCTAATCCTGTTACCAGTGGCTGCTGCCAGTGGCGATAAGTCGTGTCT
TACCGGGTTGGACTCAAGACGATAGTTACCGGATAAGGCGCAGCGGTCGGGCTGAACGGGGGGTTCGTGC
ACACAGCCCAGCTTGGAGCGAACGACCTACACCGAACTGAGATACCTACAGCGTGAGCTATGAGAAAGCG
CCACGCTTCCCGAAGGGAGAAAGGCGGACAGGTATCCGGTAAGCGGCAGGGTCGGAACAGGAGAGCGCAC
GAGGGAGCTTCCAGGGGGAAACGCCTGGTATCTTTATAGTCCTGTCGGGTTTCGCCACCTCTGACTTGAG
CGTCGATTTTTGTGATGCTCGTCAGGGGGGCGGAGCCTATGGAAAAACGCCAGCAACGCGGCCTTTTTAC
GGTTCCTGGCCTTTTGCTGGCCTTTTGCTCACATGTTCTTTCCTGCGTTATCCCCTGATTCTGTGGATAA
CCGTATTACCGCCTTTGAGTGAGCTGATACCGCTCGCCGCAGCCGAACGACCGAGCGCAGCGA
